Addgene plasmid #215056: mAzGreen-Cyclin D1-PuroR
Purpose: Expresses mAzGreen-Cyclin D1 in mammalian cells from a retroviral vector.
Depositing lab: Michele Pagano. Depositing organization: NYU Grossman School of Medicine. Publication: CDK-independent role of D-type cyclins in regulating DNA mismatch repair. Rona G, Miwatani-Minter B, Zhang Q, Goldberg HV, Kerzhnerman MA, Howard JB, Simoneschi D, Lane E, Hobbs JW, Sassani E, Wang AA, Keegan S, Laverty DJ, Piett CG, Pongor LS, Xu ML, Andrade J, Thomas A, Sicinski P, Askenazi M, Ueberheide B, Fenyo D, Nagel ZD, Pagano M. Mol Cell. 2024 Feb 29:S1097-2765(24)00129-1. doi: 10.1016/j.molcel.2024.02.010. PubMed 38458201.
Backbone
  Vector backbone: pBABE
  Vector type: Mammalian Expression, Retroviral
  Selectable markers: Puromycin
Growth in bacteria
  Bacterial resistance: Ampicillin, 100 μg/mL
  Growth temperature: 37°C
  Growth strain: NEB Stable
  Copy number: High Copy
Gene/Insert
  Gene/Insert name: CCND1 (alt name: BCL1)
  Species: H. sapiens (human)
  Entrez Gene: CCND1 (a.k.a. BCL1, D11S287E, PRAD1, U21B31)
  Promoter: LTR
  Tag / fusion protein: mAzGreen (N terminal on insert)
  Cloning method: Unknown
  Sequencing primers: 5′ pBABE 5'; 3′ pBABE 3'
Terms and licenses: Academic/Nonprofit Terms; Industry Terms: Not Available to Industry
How to cite: mAzGreen-Cyclin D1-PuroR was a gift from Michele Pagano (Addgene plasmid # 215056 ; http://n2t.net/addgene:215056 ; RRID:Addgene_215056)
