[The description below was written by a language model from this plasmid's Addgene catalogue record and pLannotate feature annotations shown in this document.]
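Description:
mAzGreen-Cyclin D1-PuroR is a pBABE-based gammaretroviral vector of about 6.7 kb for expressing fluorescently tagged human cyclin D1 (CCND1, also known as BCL1 or PRAD1) in mammalian cells. In bacteria it is maintained through a high-copy ColE1/pUC-type origin and selected with ampicillin through the β-lactamase gene and its own promoter. The record lists a recombination-deficient growth strain, a common choice for plasmids carrying repeated LTR sequences.

The proviral region is flanked by Moloney murine leukemia virus long terminal repeats. Downstream of the 5′ LTR lie a packaging signal (Ψ) and a truncated gag segment lacking its start codon, which together promote efficient encapsidation of the genomic RNA when the plasmid is introduced into a packaging cell line that supplies the viral proteins in trans. The 5′ LTR also serves as the promoter for the payload: a humanized monomeric Azami-Green coding sequence joined through a short stretch of multiple-cloning-site sequence to the N terminus of the CCND1 open reading frame, giving a green fluorescent cyclin D1 fusion. An internal SV40 enhancer/early promoter then drives puromycin N-acetyltransferase, so transduced cells with integrated provirus can be selected with puromycin. The annotation software labels a short fragment before the 3′ LTR as a ΔU3 element, but a full-length LTR follows directly, consistent with a conventional rather than self-inactivating pBABE design. A small lacI fragment in the backbone appears to be a nonfunctional remnant.

The construct suits the generation of stable cell lines in which cyclin D1 abundance and localization can be followed by fluorescence. It was deposited with a study of a CDK-independent role of D-type cyclins in regulating DNA mismatch repair.
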