Features (pLannotate 1.2.2; 14 found; start..end, strand, type, name):
    320..1180    -  CDS            AmpR: β-lactamase; bla; confers resistance to ampicillin, carbenicillin, and related antibiotics
   1181..1285    -  promoter       AmpR promoter: bla
   1316..1785    +  LTR            LTR: long terminal repeat from Moloney murine leukemia virus
   1909..2183    +  misc_feature   MESV Ψ (fragment): packaging signal of murine embryonic stem cell virus
   2250..2666    +  CDS            gag (truncated): truncated Moloney murine leukemia virus (MMLV) gag gene lacking the start codon
   2684..3362    +  CDS            hmAzami-Green (fragment): humanized monomeric Azami-Green fluorescent protein mammalian codon-optimized
   3362..3396    +  misc_feature   MCS (fragment): multiple cloning site
   3401..4282    +  CDS            CCND1: CCND1_HUMAN - Also known as BCL1, PRAD1. Experimental evidence at protein level: Swiss-Prot protein existence level 1. Regulatory component of the cyclin D1-CDK4 (DC) complex that phosphorylates and inhibits members of the retinoblastoma (RB) protein family including RB1 and regulates the cell-cycle during G(1)/S transition. Phosphorylation of RB1 allows dissociation of the transcription factor E2F from the RB/E2F complex and the subsequent transcription of E2F target genes which are responsible for the progression through the G(1) phase. Hypophosphorylates RB1 in early G(1) phase. Cyclin D-CD
   4302..4631    +  promoter       SV40 promoter: SV40 enhancer and early promoter
   4641..5240    +  CDS            PuroR: puromycin N-acetyltransferase; pac from Streptomyces alboniger; confers resistance to puromycin
   5339..5460    +  LTR            3' LTR (ΔU3) (fragment): self-inactivating 3' long terminal repeat (LTR) from Moloney murine leukemia virus
   5461..5930    +  LTR            LTR: long terminal repeat from Moloney murine leukemia virus
   5996..6048    -  CDS            lacI (fragment): lac repressor; lacI; The lac repressor binds to the lac operator to inhibit transcription in E. coli. This inhibition can be relieved by adding lactose or isopropyl-β-D-thiogalactopyranoside (IPTG).
   6231..160     -  rep_origin     ori (across the origin): high-copy-number ColE1/pMB1/pBR322/pUC origin of replication
>Addgene plasmid #215056 | mAzGreen-Cyclin D1-PuroR | addgene full sequence | sequence record 429283 | Addgene NGS Result
CTACACTAGAAGAACAGTATTTGGTATCTGCGCTCTGCTGAAGCCAGTTACCTTCGGAAAAAGAGTTGGT
AGCTCTTGATCCGGCAAACAAACCACCGCTGGTAGCGGTGGTTTTTTTGTTTGCAAGCAGCAGATTACGC
GCAGAAAAAAAGGATCTCAAGAAGATCCTTTGATCTTTTCTACGGGGTCTGACGCTCAGTGGAACGAAAA
CTCACGTTAAGGGATTTTGGTCATGAGATTATCAAAAAGGATCTTCACCTAGATCCTTTTGCGGCCGCAA
ATCAATCTAAAGTATATATGAGTAAACTTGGTCTGACAGTTACCAATGCTTAATCAGTGAGGCACCTATC
TCAGCGATCTGTCTATTTCGTTCATCCATAGTTGCCTGACTCCCCGTCGTGTAGATAACTACGATACGGG
AGGGCTTACCATCTGGCCCCAGTGCTGCAATGATACCGCGAGACCCACGCTCACCGGCTCCAGATTTATC
AGCAATAAACCAGCCAGCCGGAAGGGCCGAGCGCAGAAGTGGTCCTGCAACTTTATCCGCCTCCATCCAG
TCTATTAATTGTTGCCGGGAAGCTAGAGTAAGTAGTTCGCCAGTTAATAGTTTGCGCAACGTTGTTGCCA
TTGCTACAGGCATCGTGGTGTCACGCTCGTCGTTTGGTATGGCTTCATTCAGCTCCGGTTCCCAACGATC
AAGGCGAGTTACATGATCCCCCATGTTGTGCAAAAAAGCGGTTAGCTCCTTCGGTCCTCCGATCGTTGTC
AGAAGTAAGTTGGCCGCAGTGTTATCACTCATGGTTATGGCAGCACTGCATAATTCTCTTACTGTCATGC
CATCCGTAAGATGCTTTTCTGTGACTGGTGAGTACTCAACCAAGTCATTCTGAGAATAGTGTATGCGGCG
ACCGAGTTGCTCTTGCCCGGCGTCAATACGGGATAATACCGCGCCACATAGCAGAACTTTAAAAGTGCTC
ATCATTGGAAAACGTTCTTCGGGGCGAAAACTCTCAAGGATCTTACCGCTGTTGAGATCCAGTTCGATGT
AACCCACTCGTGCACCCAACTGATCTTCAGCATCTTTTACTTTCACCAGCGTTTCTGGGTGAGCAAAAAC
AGGAAGGCAAAATGCCGCAAAAAAGGGAATAAGGGCGACACGGAAATGTTGAATACTCATACTCTTCCTT
TTTCAATATTATTGAAGCATTTATCAGGGTTATTGTCTCATGAGCGGATACATATTTGAATGTATTTAGA
AAAATAAACAAATAGGGGTTCCGCGCACATTTCCCCGAAAAGTGCCACCTGCAGCCTGAATATGGGCCAA
ACAGGATATCTGTGGTAAGCAGTTCCTGCCCCGGCTCAGGGCCAAGAACAGATGGAACAGCTGAATATGG
GCCAAACAGGATATCTGTGGTAAGCAGTTCCTGCCCCGGCTCAGGGCCAAGAACAGATGGTCCCCAGATG
CGGTCCAGCCCTCAGCAGTTTCTAGAGAACCATCAGATGTTTCCAGGGTGCCCCAAGGACCTGAAATGAC
CCTGTGCCTTATTTGAACTAACCAATCAGTTCGCTTCTCGCTTCTGTTCGCGCGCTTCTGCTCCCCGAGC
TCAATAAAAGAGCCCACAACCCCTCACTCGGGGCGCCAGTCCTCCGATTGACTGAGTCGCCCGGGTACCC
GTGTATCCAATAAACCCTCTTGCAGTTGCATCCGACTTGTGGTCTCGCTGTTCCTTGGGAGGGTCTCCTC
TGAGTGATTGACTACCCGTCAGCGGGGGTCTTTCATTTGGGGGCTCGTCCGGGATCGGGAGACCCCTGCC
CAGGGACCACCGACCCACCACCGGGAGGCAAGCTGGCCAGCAACTTATCTGTGTCTGTCCGATTGTCTAG
TGTCTATGACTGATTTTATGCGCCTGCGTCGGTACTAGTTAGCTAACTAGCTCTGTATCTGGCGGACCCG
TGGTGGAACTGACGAGTTCTGAACACCCGGCCGCAACCCTGGGAGACGTCCCAGGGACTTTGGGGGCCGT
TTTTGTGGCCCGACCTGAGGAAGGGAGTCGATGTGGAATCCGACCCCGTCAGGATATGTGGTTCTGGTAG
GAGACGAGAACCTAAAACAGTTCCCGCCTCCGTCTGAATTTTTGCTTTCGGTTTGGAACCGAAGCCGCGC
GTCTTGTCTGCTGCAGCGCTGCAGCATCGTTCTGTGTTGTCTCTGTCTGACTGTGTTTCTGTATTTGTCT
GAAAATTAGGGCCAGACTGTTACCACTCCCTTAAGTTTGACCTTAGGTCACTGGAAAGATGTCGAGCGGA
TCGCTCACAACCAGTCGGTAGATGTCAAGAAGAGACGTTGGGTTACCTTCTGCTCTGCAGAATGGCCAAC
CTTTAACGTCGGATGGCCGCGAGACGGCACCTTTAACCGAGACCTCATCACCCAGGTTAAGATCAAGGTC
TTTTCACCTGGCCCGCATGGACACCCAGACCAGGTCCCCTACATCGTGACCTGGGAAGCCTTGGCTTTTG
ACCCCCCTCCCTGGGTCAAGCCCTTTGTACACCCTAAGCCTCCGCCTCCTCTTCCTCCATCCGCCCCGTC
TCTCCCCCTTGAACCTCCTCGTTCGACCCCGCCTCGATCCTCCCTTTATCCAGCCCTCACTCCTTCTCTA
GGCGCCGGCCGGATCCCGCCACCATGGTGAGCGTGATCAAGCCCGAGATGAAGATCAAGCTGTGCATGAG
GGGCACCGTGAACGGCCACAACTTCGTGATCGAGGGCGAGGGCAAGGGCAACCCCTACGAGGGCACCCAG
ATCCTGGACCTGAACGTGACCGAGGGCGCCCCCCTGCCCTTCGCCTACGACATCCTGACCACCGTGTTCC
AGTACGGCAACAGGGCCTTCACCAAGTACCCCGCCGACATCCAGGACTACTTCAAGCAGACCTTCCCCGA
GGGCTACCACTGGGAGAGGAGCATGACCTACGAGGACCAGGGCATCTGCACCGCCACCAGCAACATCAGC
ATGAGGGGCGACTGCTTCTTCTACGACATCAGGTTCGACGGCACCAACTTCCCCCCCAACGGCCCCGTGA
TGCAGAAGAAGACCCTGAAGTGGGAGCCCAGCACCGAGAAGATGTACGTGGAGGACGGCGTGCTGAAGGG
CGACGTGAACATGAGGCTGCTGCTGGAGGGCGGCGGCCACTACAGGTGCGACTTCAAGACCACCTACAAG
GCCAAGAAGGAGGTGAGGCTGCCCGACGCCCACAAGATCGACCACAGGATCGAGATCCTGAAGCACGACA
AGGACTACAACAAGGTGAAGCTGTACGAGAACGCCGTGGCCAGGTACTCCATGCTGCCCAGCCAGGCCAA
GTCCGGACTCAGATCTCGAGCTCAAGCTTCGAATTCACCAGAACACCAGCTCCTGTGCTGCGAAGTGGAA
ACCATCCGCCGCGCGTACCCCGATGCCAACCTCCTCAACGACCGGGTGCTGCGGGCCATGCTGAAGGCGG
AGGAGACCTGCGCGCCCTCGGTGTCCTACTTCAAATGTGTGCAGAAGGAGGTCCTGCCGTCCATGCGGAA
GATCGTCGCCACCTGGATGCTGGAGGTCTGCGAGGAACAGAAGTGCGAGGAGGAGGTCTTCCCGCTGGCC
ATGAACTACCTGGACCGCTTCCTGTCGCTGGAGCCCGTGAAAAAGAGCCGCCTGCAGCTGCTGGGGGCCA
CTTGCATGTTCGTGGCCTCTAAGATGAAGGAGACCATCCCCCTGACGGCCGAGAAGCTGTGCATCTACAC
CGACAACTCCATCCGGCCCGAGGAGCTGCTGCAAATGGAGCTGCTCCTGGTGAACAAGCTCAAGTGGAAC
CTGGCCGCAATGACCCCGCACGATTTCATTGAACACTTCCTCTCCAAAATGCCAGAGGCGGAGGAGAACA
AACAGATCATCCGCAAACACGCGCAGACCTTCGTTGCCCTCTGTGCCACAGATGTGAAGTTCATTTCCAA
TCCGCCCTCCATGGTGGCAGCGGGGAGCGTGGTGGCCGCAGTGCAAGGCCTGAACCTGAGGAGCCCCAAC
AACTTCCTGTCCTACTACCGCCTCACACGCTTCCTCTCCAGAGTGATCAAGTGTGACCCAGACTGCCTCC
GGGCCTGCCAGGAGCAGATCGAAGCCCTGCTGGAGTCAAGCCTGCGCCAGGCCCAGCAGAACATGGACCC
CAAGGCCGCCGAGGAGGAGGAAGAGGAGGAGGAGGAGGTGGACCTGGCTTGCACACCCACCGACGTGCGG
GACGTGGACATCTGAGTCGACCCTGTGGAATGTGTGTCAGTTAGGGTGTGGAAAGTCCCCAGGCTCCCCA
GCAGGCAGAAGTATGCAAAGCATGCATCTCAATTAGTCAGCAACCAGGTGTGGAAAGTCCCCAGGCTCCC
CAGCAGGCAGAAGTATGCAAAGCATGCATCTCAATTAGTCAGCAACCATAGTCCCGCCCCTAACTCCGCC
CATCCCGCCCCTAACTCCGCCCAGTTCCGCCCATTCTCCGCCCCATGGCTGACTAATTTTTTTTATTTAT
GCAGAGGCCGAGGCCGCCTCGGCCTCTGAGCTATTCCAGAAGTAGTGAGGAGGCTTTTTTGGAGGCCTAG
GCTTTTGCAAAAAGCTTACCATGACCGAGTACAAGCCCACGGTGCGCCTCGCCACCCGCGACGACGTCCC
CAGGGCCGTACGCACCCTCGCCGCCGCGTTCGCCGACTACCCCGCCACGCGCCACACCGTCGATCCGGAC
CGCCACATCGAGCGGGTCACCGAGCTGCAAGAACTCTTCCTCACGCGCGTCGGGCTCGACATCGGCAAGG
TGTGGGTCGCGGACGACGGCGCCGCGGTGGCGGTCTGGACCACGCCGGAGAGCGTCGAAGCGGGGGCGGT
GTTCGCCGAGATCGGCCCGCGCATGGCCGAGTTGAGCGGTTCCCGGCTGGCCGCGCAGCAACAGATGGAA
GGCCTCCTGGCGCCGCACCGGCCCAAGGAGCCCGCGTGGTTCCTGGCCACCGTCGGCGTCTCGCCCGACC
ACCAGGGCAAGGGTCTGGGCAGCGCCGTCGTGCTCCCCGGAGTGGAGGCGGCCGAGCGCGCCGGGGTGCC
CGCCTTCCTGGAGACCTCCGCGCCCCGCAACCTCCCCTTCTACGAGCGGCTCGGCTTCACCGTCACCGCC
GACGTCGAGGTGCCCGAAGGACCGCGCACCTGGTGCATGACCCGCAAGCCCGGTGCCTGACGCCCGCCCC
ACGACCCGCAGCGCCCGACCGAAAGGAGCGCACGACCCCATGCATCGATAAAATAAAAGATTTTATTTAG
TCTCCAGAAAAAGGGGGGAATGAAAGACCCCACCTGTAGGTTTGGCAAGCTAGCTTAAGTAACGCCATTT
TGCAAGGCATGGAAAAATACATAACTGAGAATAGAGAAGTTCAGATCAAGGTCAGGAACAGATGGAACAG
CTGAATATGGGCCAAACAGGATATCTGTGGTAAGCAGTTCCTGCCCCGGCTCAGGGCCAAGAACAGATGG
AACAGCTGAATATGGGCCAAACAGGATATCTGTGGTAAGCAGTTCCTGCCCCGGCTCAGGGCCAAGAACA
GATGGTCCCCAGATGCGGTCCAGCCCTCAGCAGTTTCTAGAGAACCATCAGATGTTTCCAGGGTGCCCCA
AGGACCTGAAATGACCCTGTGCCTTATTTGAACTAACCAATCAGTTCGCTTCTCGCTTCTGTTCGCGCGC
TTCTGCTCCCCGAGCTCAATAAAAGAGCCCACAACCCCTCACTCGGGGCGCCAGTCCTCCGATTGACTGA
GTCGCCCGGGTACCCGTGTATCCAATAAACCCTCTTGCAGTTGCATCCGACTTGTGGTCTCGCTGTTCCT
TGGGAGGGTCTCCTCTGAGTGATTGACTACCCGTCAGCGGGGGTCTTTCACATGCAGCATGTATCAAAAT
TAATTTGGTTTTTTTTCTTAAGTATTTACATTAAATGGCCATAGTTGCATTAATGAATCGGCCAACGCGC
GGGGAGAGGCGGTTTGCGTATTGGGCGCTCTTCCGCTTCCTCGCTCACTGACTCGCTGCGCTCGGTCGTT
CGGCTGCGGCGAGCGGTATCAGCTCACTCAAAGGCGGTAATACGGTTATCCACAGAATCAGGGGATAACG
CAGGAAAGAACATGTGAGCAAAAGGCCAGCAAAAGGCCAGGAACCGTAAAAAGGCCGCGTTGCTGGCGTT
TTTCCATAGGCTCCGCCCCCCTGACGAGCATCACAAAAATCGACGCTCAAGTCAGAGGTGGCGAAACCCG
ACAGGACTATAAAGATACCAGGCGTTTCCCCCTGGAAGCTCCCTCGTGCGCTCTCCTGTTCCGACCCTGC
CGCTTACCGGATACCTGTCCGCCTTTCTCCCTTCGGGAAGCGTGGCGCTTTCTCATAGCTCACGCTGTAG
GTATCTCAGTTCGGTGTAGGTCGTTCGCTCCAAGCTGGGCTGTGTGCACGAACCCCCCGTTCAGCCCGAC
CGCTGCGCCTTATCCGGTAACTATCGTCTTGAGTCCAACCCGGTAAGACACGACTTATCGCCACTGGCAG
CAGCCACTGGTAACAGGATTAGCAGAGCGAGGTATGTAGGCGGTGCTACAGAGTTCTTGAAGTGGTGGCC
TAACTACGG
